>Addgene plasmid #166689 | mCherry-GAL9 | addgene full sequence | sequence record 333252 | Addgene NGS Result
GTTAAAATTCGCGTTAAATTTTTGTTAAATCAGCTCATTTTTTAACCAATAGGCCGAAATCGGCAAAATC
CCTTATAAATCAAAAGAATAGACCGAGATAGGGTTGAGTGGCCGCTACAGGGCGCTCCCATTCGCCATTC
AGGCTGCGCAACTGTTGGGAAGGGCGTTTCGGTGCGGGCCTCTTCGCTATTACGCCAGCTGGCGAAAGGG
GGATGTGCTGCAAGGCGATTAAGTTGGGTAACGCCAGGGTTTTCCCAGTCACGACGTTGTAAAACGACGG
CCAGTGAGCGCGACGTAATACGACTCACTATAGGGCGAATTGTAGGCGGAAGGCCGTCAAGGCCTAGGCG
CGCCAGCATCTAGATACGCGTATCCTGTCCCTAGGCCACCCACTGTGGGGTCTGACCTCTTCTCTTCCTC
CCACAGGGCCTCGAGAGATCTGGCAGCGGAGAGGGCAGAGGAAGTCTTCTAACATGCGGTGACGTGGAGG
AGAATCCCGGCCCTAGGCTCGAAATGACCGAGTACAAGCCCACGGTGCGCCTCGCCACCCGCGACGACGT
CCCCCGGGCCGTACGCACCCTCGCCGCCGCGTTCGCCGACTACCCCGCCACGCGCCACACCGTCGACCCG
GACCGCCACATCGAGCGGGTCACCGAGCTGCAAGAACTCTTCCTCACGCGCGTCGGGCTCGACATCGGCA
AGGTGTGGGTCGCGGACGACGGCGCCGCGGTGGCGGTCTGGACCACGCCGGAGAGCGTCGAAGCGGGGGC
GGTGTTCGCCGAGATCGGCCCGCGCATGGCCGAGTTGAGCGGTTCCCGGCTGGCCGCGCAGCAACAGATG
GAAGGCCTCCTGGCGCCGCACCGGCCCAAGGAGCCCGCGTGGTTCCTGGCCACCGTCGGCGTCTCGCCCG
ACCACCAGGGCAAGGGTCTGGGCAGCGCCGTCGTGCTCCCCGGAGTGGAGGCGGCCGAGCGCGCCGGGGT
GCCCGCCTTCCTGGAGACCTCCGCGCCCCGCAACCTCCCCTTCTACGAGCGGCTCGGCTTCACCGTCACC
GCCGACGTCGAGGTGCCCGAAGGACCGCGCACCTGGTGCATGACCCGCAAGCCCGGTGCCTAACGCCCGC
CCCACGACCCGCAGCGCCCGACCGAAAGGAGCGCACGACCCCATGGCTCCGACCGAAGCCACCCGGGGCG
GCCCCGCCGACCCCGCACCCGCCCCCGAGGCCCACCGACTCTAGAGGGCCCGTTTAAACCCGCTGATCAG
CCTCGACTGTGCCTTCTAGTTGCCAGCCATCTGTTGTTTGCCCCTCCCCCGTGCCTTCCTTGACCCTGGA
AGGTGCCACTCCCACTGTCCTTTCCTAATAAAATGAGGAAATTGCATCGCATTGTCTGAGTAGGTGTCAT
TCTATTCTGGGGGGTGGGGTGGGGCAGGACAGCAAGGGGGAGGATTGGGAAGACAATAGCAACCGGTGCT
AGAATTCTCATGATATCTTCCGTCGACGCTCTCTAGAGCTAGCGGCCGCTACTAGACGCGTGATCGGATC
CCGGGCCCGTCGACTGCAGAGGCCTGCATGCAAGCTTGGCGTAATCATGGTCATAGCTGTTTCCTGTGTG
AAATTGTTATCCGCTCACAATTCCACACAACATACGAGCCGGAAGCATAAAGTGTAAAGCCTGGGGTGCC
TAATGAGTGAGCTAACTCACATTAATTGCGTTGCGCTCACTGCCCGCTTTCCAGTCGGGAAACCTGTCGT
GCCAGCTGCATTAATGAATCGGCCAACGCGCGGGGAGAGGCGGTTTGCGTATTGGGCGCTCTTCCGCTTC
CTCGCTCACTGACTCGCTGCGCTCGGTCGTTCGGCTGCGGCGAGCGGTATCAGCTCACTCAAAGGCGGTA
ATACGGTTATCCACAGAATCAGGGGATAACGCAGGAAAGAACATGTGGATCTGCGATCGCTCCGGTGCCC
GTCAGTGGGCAGAGCGCACATCGCCCACAGTCCCCGAGAAGTTGGGGGGAGGGGTCGGCAATTGAACGGG
TGCCTAGAGAAGGTGGCGCGGGGTAAACTGGGAAAGTGATGTCGTGTACTGGCTCCGCCTTTTTCCCGAG
GGTGGGGGAGAACCGTATATAAGTGCAGTAGTCGCCGTGAACGTTCTTTTTCGCAACGGGTTTGCCGCCA
GAACACAGCTGAAGCTTCGAGGGGCTCGCATCTCTCCTTCACGCGCCCGCCGCCCTACCTGAGGCCGCCA
TCCACGCCGGTTGAGTCGCGTTCTGCCGCCTCCCGCCTGTGGTGCCTCCTGAACTGCGTCCGCCGTCTAG
GTAAGTTTAAAGCTCAGGTCGAGACCGGGCCTTTGTCCGGCGCTCCCTTGGAGCCTACCTAGACTCAGCC
GGCTCTCCACGCTTTGCCTGACCCTGCTTGCTCAACTCTACGTCTTTGTTTCGTTTTCTGTTCTGCGCCG
TTACAGATCCAAGCTGTGACCGGCGCCTACACTAGTCCAGTGTGGTGGAGCCACCATGGTGAGCAAGGGC
GAGGAGGATAACATGGCCATCATCAAGGAGTTCATGCGCTTCAAGGTGCACATGGAGGGCTCCGTGAACG
GCCACGAGTTCGAGATCGAGGGCGAGGGCGAGGGCCGCCCCTACGAGGGCACCCAGACCGCCAAGCTGAA
GGTGACCAAGGGTGGCCCCCTGCCCTTCGCCTGGGACATCCTGTCCCCTCAGTTCATGTACGGCTCCAAG
GCCTACGTGAAGCACCCCGCCGACATCCCCGACTACTTGAAGCTGTCCTTCCCCGAGGGCTTCAAGTGGG
AGCGCGTGATGAACTTCGAGGACGGCGGCGTGGTGACCGTGACCCAGGACTCCTCCCTGCAGGACGGCGA
GTTCATCTACAAGGTGAAGCTGCGCGGCACCAACTTCCCCTCCGACGGCCCCGTAATGCAGAAGAAGACC
ATGGGCTGGGAGGCCTCCTCCGAGCGGATGTACCCCGAGGACGGCGCCCTGAAGGGCGAGATCAAGCAGA
GGCTGAAGCTGAAGGACGGCGGCCACTACGACGCTGAGGTCAAGACCACCTACAAGGCCAAGAAGCCCGT
GCAGCTGCCCGGCGCCTACAACGTCAACATCAAGTTGGACATCACCTCCCACAACGAGGACTACACCATC
GTGGAACAGTACGAACGCGCCGAGGGCCGCCACTCCACCGGCGGCATGGACGAGCTGTACAAGATCGGAG
GAGGAGGATCCGGAGGAGGAGGATCCGGAGGAGGAGGATCCATGGCCTTCAGCGGTTCCCAGGCTCCCTA
CCTGAGTCCAGCTGTCCCCTTTTCTGGGACTATTCAAGGAGGTCTCCAGGACGGACTTCAGATCACTGTC
AATGGGACCGTTCTCAGCTCCAGTGGAACCAGGTTTGCTGTGAACTTTCAGACTGGCTTCAGTGGAAATG
ACATTGCCTTCCACTTCAACCCTCGGTTTGAAGATGGAGGGTACGTGGTGTGCAACACGAGGCAGAACGG
AAGCTGGGGGCCCGAGGAGAGGAAGACACACATGCCTTTCCAGAAGGGGATGCCCTTTGACCTCTGCTTC
CTGGTGCAGAGCTCAGATTTCAAGGTGATGGTGAACGGGATCCTCTTCGTGCAGTACTTCCACCGCGTGC
CCTTCCACCGTGTGGACACCATCTCCGTCAATGGCTCTGTGCAGCTGTCCTACATCAGCTTCCAGAACCC
CCGCACAGTCCCTGTTCAGCCTGCCTTCTCCACGGTGCCGTTCTCCCAGCCTGTCTGTTTCCCACCCAGG
CCCAGGGGGCGCAGACAAAAAACCCAGACAGTCATCCACACAGTGCAGAGCGCCCCTGGACAGATGTTCT
CTACTCCCGCCATCCCACCTATGATGTACCCCCACCCCGCCTATCCGATGCCTTTCATCACCACCATTCT
GGGAGGGCTGTACCCATCCAAGTCCATCCTCCTGTCAGGCACTGTCCTGCCCAGTGCTCAGAGGTTCCAC
ATCAACCTGTGCTCTGGGAACCACATCGCCTTCCACCTGAACCCCCGTTTTGATGAGAATGCTGTGGTCC
GCAACACCCAGATCGACAACTCCTGGGGGTCTGAGGAGCGAAGTCTGCCCCGAAAAATGCCCTTCGTCCG
TGGCCAGAGCTTCTCAGTGTGGATCTTGTGTGAAGCTCACTGCCTCAAGGTGGCCGTGGATGGTCAGCAC
CTGTTTGAATACTACCATCGCCTGAGGAACCTGCCCACCATCAACAGACTGGAAGTGGGGGGCGACATCC
AGCTGACCCATGTGCAGACATAGAGGGCCCGTTTAAACCCGCTGATCAGCCTCGACTGTGCCTTCTAGTT
GCCAGCCATCTGTTGTTTGCCCCTCCCCCGTGCCTTCCTTGACCCTGGAAGGTGCCACTCCCACTGTCCT
TTCCTAATAAAATGAGGAAATTGCATCGCATTGTCTGAGTAGGTGTCATTCTATTCTGGGGGGTGGGGTG
GGGCAGGACAGCAAGGGGGAGGATTGGGAAGACAATAGCAGGCATGCTGGGGATGCGGTGGGCTCTATGG
ACACATGTGAGCAAAAGGCCAGCAAATTTTAATTAACTGGCCTCATGGGCCTTCCGCCTATCACTGCCCG
CTTTCCAGTCGGGAAACCTGTCGTGCCAGCTGCATTAACATGGTCATAGCTGTTTCCTTGCGTATTGGGC
GCTCTCCGCTTCCTCGCTCACTGACTCGCTGCGCTCGGTCGTTCGGGTAAAGCCTGGGGTGCCTAAATAA
AACGAAAGGCCCAGTCTTCCGACTGAGCCTTTCGTTTTATTGAGCAAAAGGCCAGCAAAAGGCCAGGAAC
CGTAAAAAGGCCGCGTTGCTGGCGTTTTTCCATAGGCTCCGCCCCCCTGACGAGCATCACAAAAATCGAC
GCTCAAGTCAGAGGTGGCGAAACCCGACAGGACTATAAAGATACCAGGCGTTTCCCCCTGGAAGCTCCCT
CGTGCGCTCTCCTGTTCCGACCCTGCCGCTTACCGGATACCTGTCCGCCTTTCTCCCTTCGGGAAGCGTG
GCGCTTTCTCATAGCTCACGCTGTAGGTATCTCAGTTCGGTGTAGGTCGTTCGCTCCAAGCTGGGCTGTG
TGCACGAACCCCCCGTTCAGCCCGACCGCTGCGCCTTATCCGGTAACTATCGTCTTGAGTCCAACCCGGT
AAGACACGACTTATCGCCACTGGCAGCAGCCACTGGTAACAGGATTAGCAGAGCGAGGTATGTAGGCGGT
GCTACAGAGTTCTTGAAGTGGTGGCCTAACTACGGCTACACTAGAAGAACAGTATTTGGTATCTGCGCTC
TGCTGAAGCCAGTTACCTTCGGAAAAAGAGTTGGTAGCTCTTGATCCGGCAAACAAACCACCGCTGGTAG
CGGTGGTTTTTTTGTTTGCAAGCAGCAGATTACGCGCAGAAAAAAAGGATCTCAAGAAGATCCTTTGATC
TTTTCTACGGGGTCTGACGCTCAGTGGAACGAAAACTCACGTTAAGGGATTTTGGTCATGAGATTATCAA
AAAGGATCTTCACCTAGATCCTTTTAAATTAAAAATGAAGTTTTAAATCAATCTAAAGTATATATGAGTA
AACTTGGTCTGACAGTTACCAATGCTTAATCAGTGAGGCACCTATCTCAGCGATCTGTCTATTTCGTTCA
TCCATAGTTGCCTGACTCCCCGTCGTGTAGATAACTACGATACGGGAGGGCTTACCATCTGGCCCCAGTG
CTGCAATGATACCGCGAGAACCACGCTCACCGGCTCCAGATTTATCAGCAATAAACCAGCCAGCCGGAAG
GGCCGAGCGCAGAAGTGGTCCTGCAACTTTATCCGCCTCCATCCAGTCTATTAATTGTTGCCGGGAAGCT
AGAGTAAGTAGTTCGCCAGTTAATAGTTTGCGCAACGTTGTTGCCATTGCTACAGGCATCGTGGTGTCAC
GCTCGTCGTTTGGTATGGCTTCATTCAGCTCCGGTTCCCAACGATCAAGGCGAGTTACATGATCCCCCAT
GTTGTGCAAAAAAGCGGTTAGCTCCTTCGGTCCTCCGATCGTTGTCAGAAGTAAGTTGGCCGCAGTGTTA
TCACTCATGGTTATGGCAGCACTGCATAATTCTCTTACTGTCATGCCATCCGTAAGATGCTTTTCTGTGA
CTGGTGAGTACTCAACCAAGTCATTCTGAGAATAGTGTATGCGGCGACCGAGTTGCTCTTGCCCGGCGTC
AATACGGGATAATACCGCGCCACATAGCAGAACTTTAAAAGTGCTCATCATTGGAAAACGTTCTTCGGGG
CGAAAACTCTCAAGGATCTTACCGCTGTTGAGATCCAGTTCGATGTAACCCACTCGTGCACCCAACTGAT
CTTCAGCATCTTTTACTTTCACCAGCGTTTCTGGGTGAGCAAAAACAGGAAGGCAAAATGCCGCAAAAAA
GGGAATAAGGGCGACACGGAAATGTTGAATACTCATACTCTTCCTTTTTCAATATTATTGAAGCATTTAT
CAGGGTTATTGTCTCATGAGCGGATACATATTTGAAGCTAATAACAGGCCTGCTGGTAATCGCAGGCCTT
TTTATTTGGTGTATTTAGAAAAATAAACAAATAGGGGTTCCGCGCACATTTCCCCGAAAAGTGCCACCTA
AATTGTAAGCGTTAATATTTT
Features (pLannotate 1.2.2; 24 found; start..end, strand, type, name):
    131..287     -  CDS            lacZα (fragment): LacZα fragment of β-galactosidase; lacZ fragment
    296..314     +  promoter       T7 promoter: promoter for bacteriophage T7 RNA polymerase
    402..427     +  misc_feature   SA: splice acceptor site
    514..1111    +  CDS            PuroR (fragment): puromycin N-acetyltransferase; pac from Streptomyces alboniger; confers resistance to puromycin
   1163..1228    +  CDS            dmpM (fragment): DMPM_STRAD - Protein inferred from homology: Swiss-Prot protein existence level 3. From Streptomyces alboniger.
   1267..1378    +  polyA_signal   bGH poly(A) signal: bovine growth hormone polyadenylation signal
   1614..1630    -  protein_bind   lac operator: The lac repressor binds to the lac operator to inhibit transcription in E. coli. This inhibition can be relieved by adding lactose or isopropyl-β-D-thiogalactopyranoside (IPTG). lac repressor encoded by lacI
   1638..1668    -  promoter       lac promoter: promoter for the E. coli lac operon
   1683..1704    -  protein_bind   CAP binding site: CAP binding activates transcription in the presence of cAMP. E. coli catabolite activator protein
   1717..1809    -  CDS            lacI (fragment): lac repressor; lacI; The lac repressor binds to the lac operator to inhibit transcription in E. coli. This inhibition can be relieved by adding lactose or isopropyl-β-D-thiogalactopyranoside (IPTG).
   1811..1937    -  rep_origin     RSF ori (fragment): Plasmids containing the RSF 1030 origin of replication can be propagated in E. coli cells that contain additional plasmids with compatible origins.
   1967..2178    +  promoter       EF-1α core promoter: core promoter for human elongation factor EF-1α
   2191..2459    +  LTR            5' LTR (truncated): truncated 5' long terminal repeat (LTR) from human T-cell leukemia virus (HTLV) type 1
   2506..3213    +  CDS            mCherry: mCherry is a basic (constitutively fluorescent) red fluorescent protein published in 2004, derived from Discosoma sp.. It is reported to be a very rapidly-maturing monomer with low acid sensitivity.
   3262..4290    +  CDS            LGALS9: LEG9_HUMAN - Experimental evidence at protein level: Swiss-Prot protein existence level 1. [Isoform 2]: Acts as an eosinophil chemoattractant (PubMed:9642261). It also inhibits angiogenesis (PubMed:24333696). Suppresses IFNG production by natural killer cells (By similarity). From Homo sapiens (Human).
   4326..4550    +  polyA_signal   bGH poly(A) signal: bovine growth hormone polyadenylation signal
   4611..4658    -  CDS            lacI (fragment): lac repressor; lacI; The lac repressor binds to the lac operator to inhibit transcription in E. coli. This inhibition can be relieved by adding lactose or isopropyl-β-D-thiogalactopyranoside (IPTG).
   4695..4735    -  rep_origin     RSF ori (fragment): Plasmids containing the RSF 1030 origin of replication can be propagated in E. coli cells that contain additional plasmids with compatible origins.
   4757..4800    +  terminator     rrnB T1 terminator: Escherichia coli rrnB; transcription terminator T1 from the E. coli rrnB gene
   4857..5445    -  rep_origin     ori: high-copy-number ColE1/pMB1/pBR322/pUC origin of replication
   5616..6476    -  CDS            AmpR: β-lactamase; bla; confers resistance to ampicillin, carbenicillin, and related antibiotics
   6477..6540    -  promoter       AmpR promoter: bla
   6590..6624    -  promoter       AmpR promoter (fragment): bla
   6650..110     -  rep_origin     M13 ori (fragment) (across the origin): M13 bacteriophage origin of replication; arrow indicates direction of (+) strand synthesis
