[The description below was written by a language model from this plasmid's Addgene catalogue record and pLannotate feature annotations shown in this document.]
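Description:
mCherry-GAL9 is a mammalian expression and genome-integration donor plasmid built on an AAVS1 donor backbone, intended for generating a stable cell line that expresses human galectin-9 (LGALS9) fused at its N terminus to the red fluorescent protein mCherry. It is propagated in E. coli through a high-copy ColE1/pUC-type origin with ampicillin resistance (AmpR). The feature table also picks up short fragments of lacZα, lacI, lac promoter/operator, RSF and M13 origins and an rrnB T1 terminator, which appear to be cloning-vector remnants rather than functional parts. The catalogue gives a total size of 6,499 bp, whereas the sequenced record is 6,671 nt, a small discrepancy the record does not explain.

The payload consists of two units. The first is a splice acceptor followed by a puromycin N-acetyltransferase coding sequence and a bGH polyadenylation signal, with no promoter of its own annotated. This is the usual gene-trap arrangement in AAVS1 donors, in which puromycin resistance is expressed only after insertion into the transcribed safe-harbour locus, favouring selection of correctly targeted cells. The AAVS1 homology arms expected from the backbone name are not annotated in the table, and the nuclease used for targeting is not stated. The second unit is a composite promoter made of the EF-1α core promoter and a truncated HTLV-1 5' LTR segment, driving the mCherry–LGALS9 open reading frame and ending in a second bGH poly(A) signal.

According to the associated publication title, the resulting reporter cells are used in a high-throughput imaging assay in which galectin-9 serves as a readout for quantifying nanoparticle uptake, endosomal escape and functional RNA delivery.
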