Addgene plasmid #166689: mCherry-GAL9
Purpose: For creating a stable mCherry-GAL9 cell line
Depositing lab: Alan Sabirsh. Depositing organization: AstraZeneca (Sweden). Publication: A high-throughput Galectin-9 imaging assay for quantifying nanoparticle uptake, endosomal escape and functional RNA delivery. Munson MJ, O'Driscoll G, Silva AM, Lazaro-Ibanez E, Gallud A, Wilson JT, Collen A, Esbjorner EK, Sabirsh A. Commun Biol. 2021 Feb 16;4(1):211. doi: 10.1038/s42003-021-01728-8. PubMed 33594247.
Backbone
  Vector backbone: AAVS1 Donor Plasmid
  Backbone size w/o insert (bp): 4712
  Total vector size (bp): 6499
  Vector type: Mammalian Expression, Synthetic Biology
  Selectable markers: Puromycin
Growth in bacteria
  Bacterial resistance: Ampicillin, 100 μg/mL
  Growth temperature: 37°C
  Growth strain: NEB Stable
  Copy number: Unknown
Gene/Insert
  Gene/Insert name: LGALS9 (alt name: LGALS9A)
  Species: H. sapiens (human)
  Insert size (bp): 1787
  GenBank ID: NM_009587
  Entrez Gene: LGALS9 (a.k.a. HUAT, LGALS9A)
  Promoter: EF1a
  Tag / fusion protein: mCherry (N terminal on insert)
  Cloning method: Ligation Independent Cloning
  Sequencing primers: 5′ CCCCGTAATGCAGAAGAAGA
Terms and licenses: Academic/Nonprofit Terms; Industry Terms: Not Available to Industry
How to cite: mCherry-GAL9 was a gift from Alan Sabirsh (Addgene plasmid # 166689 ; http://n2t.net/addgene:166689 ; RRID:Addgene_166689)
